>Addgene plasmid #57423 | mEos2-Talin-R-15 | depositor partial sequence | sequence record 88557 | insert sequence
CGATCCGCTAGCGCTACCGGTCGCCACCATGAGTGCGATTAAGCCAGACATGAAGATCAAACTCCGTATG
GAAGGCAACGTAAACGGGCACCACTTTGTGATCGACGGAGATGGTACAGGCAAGCCTTTTGAGGGAAAAC
AGAGTATGGATCTTGAAGTCAAAGAGGGCGGACCTCTGCCTTTTGCCTTTGATATCCTGACCACTGCATT
CCATTACGGCAACAGGGTATTCGCCAAATATCCAGACAACATACAAGACTATTTTAAGCAGTCGTTTCCT
AAGGGGTATTCGTGGGAACGAAGCTTGACTTTCGAAGACGGGGGCATTTGCATTGCCAGAAACGACATAA
CAATGGAAGGGGACACTTTCTATAATAAAGTTCGATTTTATGGTACCAACTTTCCCGCCAATGGTCCAGT
TATGCAGAAGAAGACGCTGAAATGGGAGCCCTCCACTGAGAAAATGTATGTGCGTGATGGAGTGCTGACG
GGTGATATTCATATGGCTTTGTTGCTTGAAGGAAATGCCCATTACCGATGTGACTTCAGAACTACTTACA
AAGCTAAGGAGAAGGGTGTCAAGTTACCAGGCTACCACTTTGTGGACCACTGCATTGAGATTTTAAGCCA
TGACAAAGATTACAACAAGGTTAAGCTGTATGAGCATGCTGTTGCTCATTCTGGATTGCCTGACAATGCC
AGACGATCCGGACTCAGATCTCGAGCTCAAGCTAGCTTCGAATTCGCCACCATGCAGCAGTACAACCGAG
TGGGGAAAGTGGAGCACGGCTCTGTGGCTCTGCCAGCCATCATGCGCTCTGGAGCCTCTGGTCCTGAGAA
TTTCCAGGTGGGGAGCATGCCACCTGCCCAGCAGCAGATCACCAGTGGCCAGATGCACCGAGGACACATG
CCACCTCTGACTTCAGCCCAGCAGGCGCTCACTGGAACCATTAACTCCAGCATGCAGGCTGTGCAGGCTG
CCCAGGCCACTCTGGATGACTTTGAGACTCTACCCCCTCTTGGCCAGGATGCTGCCTCCAAAGCTTGGCG
TAAGAACAAGATGGATGAATCAAAGCATGAGATCCACTCCCAGGTAGATGCCATCACAGCTGGCACTGCC
TCTGTGGTAAACCTGACAGCAGGAGATCCTGCAGAGACAGACTATACAGCAGTGGGCTGTGCAGTCACCA
CCATCTCTTCCAACCTGACGGAGATGTCCCGTGGGGTGAAGCTATTGGCTGCCCTGCTGGAGGATGAAGG
CGGCAATGGCCGGCCCCTTCTGCAAGCAGCAAAGGGCCTTGCAGGGGCTGTGTCGGAACTGCTTCGCAGT
GCTCAGCCCGCCAGCGCTGAGCCTCGTCAGAACCTGCTGCAGGCAGCCGGGAACGTGGGCCAGGCCAGTG
GGGAGCTGTTGCAGCAAATTGGGGAAAGTGACACTGACCCCCACTTCCAGGATGTTCTAATGCAGCTAGC
AAACGCAGTGGCAAGTGCTGCAGCCGCCCTGGTCCTCAAGGCCAAGAGTGTGGCCCAGCGCACAGAGGAT
TCCGGGCTTCAGACCCAAGTGATTGCTGCAGCTACGCAATGTGCTCTGTCCACTTCCCAGCTGGTGGCCT
GTACCAAGGTGGTAGCACCTACAATCAGCTCACCTGTGTGCCAAGAACAGCTAGTCGAGGCTGGGCGACT
GGTGGCCAAAGCTGTGGAGGGCTGTGTGTCTGCCTCGCAAGCAGCTACAGAAGATGGACAGCTGCTTCGA
GGGGTAGGAGCAGCAGCCACGGCTGTCACCCAGGCCCTCAATGAGCTGCTGCAGCACGTGAAGGCCCACG
CCACCGGAGCTGGGCCTGCCGGTCGGTATGACCAAGCCACTGATACCATCCTCACCGTCACTGAAAACAT
CTTCAGCTCCATGGGTGATGCTGGGGAGATGGTGCGCCAGGCCCGCATCCTGGCCCAAGCCACCTCAGAC
CTGGTCAATGCTATCAAGGCCGATGCTGAGGGGGAGAGTGATCTGGAGAACTCTAGAAAGCTCCTGAGTG
CTGCCAAGATCCTCGCTGATGCCACCGCCAAGATGGTGGAGGCGGCCAAGGGAGCAGCCGCCCACCCTGA
CAGTGAGGAACAGCAGCAGCGACTGCGTGAAGCAGCTGAGGGGCTTCGCATGGCCACCAATGCAGCTGCG
CAGAACGCCATCAAGAAGAAGTTGGTGCAGCGCCTGGAGCATGCAGCCAAGCAAGCTGCAGCCTCTGCAA
CACAGACCATTGCTGCAGCCCAACATGCAGCCTCTGCCCCCAAGGCCTCTGCGGGCCCCCAGCCCCTACT
GGTGCAGAGCTGTAAGGCCGTGGCAGAGCAGATTCCGTTGCTGGTGCAGGGTGTCCGAGGAAGTCAAGCT
CAGCCTGACAGCCCTAGTGCTCAGCTCGCCCTCATTGCTGCCAGCCAGAGCTTCCTGCAGCCAGGTGGGA
AGATGGTGGCAGCGGCAAAAGCCTCAGTGCCAACAATTCAGGACCAGGCTTCAGCGATGCAGCTGAGTCA
GTGCGCAAAGAACCTAGGCACTGCCCTGGCCGAGCTGCGCACTGCTGCTCAGAAGGCTCAGGAGGCATGT
GGACCTTTGGAGATGGATTCTGCACTGAGTGTTGTACAAAATCTAGAGAAAGACCTACAGGAAATAAAAG
CAGCAGCTCGAGATGGCAAGCTTAAGCCCTTACCTGGGGAAACAATGGAGAAGTGTACCCAAGATCTTGG
CAACAGCACCAAAGCGGTGAGCTCTGCCATCGCCAAGCTGCTGGGGGAGATTGCCCAGGGCAATGAGAAC
TATGCAGGTATTGCAGCTCGGGATGTAGCTGGTGGACTAAGGTCACTAGCCCAGGCTGCGCGGGGTGTGG
CTGCGCTGACATCAGATCCTGCAGTGCAGGCCATTGTGCTTGACACAGCCAGCGACGTTCTGGACAAGGC
CAGCAGCCTCATTGAAGAGGCAAAAAAAGCATCTGGACACCCAGGGGACCCAGAAAGCCAGCAAAGGCTT
GCTCAGGTAGCTAAAGCAGTGACCCAAGCCCTGAACCGCTGTGTCAGCTGCCTGCCTGGCCAAAGAGACG
TGGATAATGCCCTACGAGCCGTTGGAGATGCCAGCAAGCGACTCCTGAGTGACTTGCTTCCTCCAAGCAC
GGGGACATTTCAAGAAGCACAGAGCCGATTGAATGAAGCTGCAGCTGGGTTAAATCAGGCCGCCACAGAA
CTGGTGCAAGCCTCCCGAGGAACTCCTCAGGACCTGGCTCGGGCCTCCGGCCGATTTGGACAGGACTTCA
GCACCTTCCTGGAAGCTGGTGTGGAGATGGCCGGACAGGCCCCGAGCCAGGAGGACCGAGCCCAGGTGGT
GTCCAACCTGAAGGGCATATCCATGTCTTCAAGCAAACTTCTCCTTGCCGCTAAGGCCTTGTCCACAGAC
CCTGCTTCTCCCAACCTCAAGAGTCAGCTGGCTGCGGCTGCCCGGGCAGTGACGGACAGCATCAACCAGC
TCATCACCATGTGCACCCAGCAGGCACCTGGCCAGAAGGAGTGTGACAATGCACTTCGGCAGCTAGAGAC
AGTCCGAGAACTCCTGGAGAATCCAGTCCAGCCCATCAACGACATGTCCTACTTCGGTTGCTTGGACAGT
GTCATGGAGAACTCCAAGGTCCTAGGTGAGGCCATGACTGGCATCTCCCAAAATGCCAAGAATGGAAATC
TGCCGGAGTTTGGAGATGCCATTGCCACAGCCTCCAAGGCTCTCTGTGGCTTCACGGAGGCAGCCGCACA
GGCAGCATATCTAGTTGGTGTCTCTGACCCCAACAGCCAAGCTGGACAGCAAGGACTGGTGGAACCCACA
CAGTTTGCCCGTGCAAACCAGGCAATTCAGATGGCCTGTCAGAGTCTGGGGGAGCCTGGCTGTACCCAGG
CCCAGGTGTTATCTGCAGCCACTATTGTAGCCAAACACACATCTGCATTGTGTAACAGCTGTCGCCTGGC
TTCCGCTAGGACTGCCAATCCCACTGCCAAGCGCCAGTTTGTACAGTCAGCCAAGGAGGTGGCCAACAGT
ACAGCCAATCTTGTCAAGACCATCAAGGCACTAGATGGGGACTTCACAGAAGAGAACCGTGCCCAGTGCC
GAGCAGCCACAGCCCCTCTGCTGGAAGCTGTGGATAACCTGAGTGCCTTTGCCTCCAACCCTGAGTTCTC
CAGCGTCCCTGCCCAGATCAGCCCTGAGGGCAGAGCAGCCATGGAGCCCATTGTAATCTCTGCTAAGACA
ATGTTGGAGAGTGCTGGAGGGCTCATCCAGACAGCTCGGGCGTTAGCAGTCAATCCCCGAGACCCCCCAC
GTTGGTCTGTGCTAGCTGGCCACTCTCGGACTGTCTCAGATTCCATCAAGAAACTTATTACAAGCATGAG
GGACAAAGCCCCAGGGCAGCTGGAGTGTGAGACAGCCATTGCGGCTCTGAACAGCTGCTTGCGGGACCTA
GATCAGGCTTCGCTTGCCGCTGTCAGCCAGCAGCTTGCTCCCCGTGAAGGAATCTCTCAAGAGGCTTTGC
ACACCCAGATGCTCACTGCAGTGCAAGAAATTTCTCATCTCATTGAGCCGCTGGCCAGCGCTGCTCGGGC
TGAAGCCTCCCAGCTGGGACACAAGGTGTCCCAAATGGCCCAGTACTTTGAACCACTCACCCTGGCTGCA
GTGGGTGCTGCGTCTAAGACCCTGAGCCACCCGCAGCAGATGGCACTTCTGGACCAGACTAAAACGTTGG
CAGAGTCTGCCTTGCAGTTGCTATATACTGCCAAGGAGGCTGGTGGTAACCCCAAGCAAGCAGCACACAC
CCAGGAAGCCCTGGAGGAGGCTGTGCAGATGATGACAGAGGCCGTAGAAGACCTGACGACGACCCTCAAC
GAAGCAGCCAGTGCTGCAGGAGTCGTTGGCGGCATGGTGGACTCTATCACTCAGGCCATCAACCAGCTAG
ATGAAGGACCTATGGGTGACCCAGAAGGCTCATTCGTAGATTACCAGACAACCATGGTGAGGACAGCCAA
GGCCATTGCTGTCACTGTTCAGGAGATGGTAACCAAGTCAAACACCAGCCCTGAAGAGCTAGGCCCTCTT
GCCAACCAGCTGACCAGTGACTATGGCCGACTGGCCTCACAAGCCAAGCCTGCAGCTGTGGCTGCTGAAA
ATGAAGAGATAGGCGCTCACATCAAACACCGAGTACAGGAGCTGGGCCATGGCTGCTCTGCTCTGGTCAC
CAAGGCAGGTGCCTTGCAGTGTAGCCCCAGTGATGTCTACACCAAGAAGGAGCTCATAGAGTGTGCCCGC
AGAGTGTCAGAGAAGGTCTCCCATGTTCTGGCTGCACTCCAGGCTGGGAATCGTGGTACCCAGGCCTGCA
TTACAGCAGCCAGTGCTGTGTCTGGTATCATTGCTGACCTCGACACCACCATCATGTTCGCTACTGCTGG
CACACTTAACCGTGAGGGTGCTGAAACTTTTGCTGACCACCGGGAGGGTATCTTAAAGACAGCAAAGGTT
CTTGTGGAGGACACCAAGGTCCTAGTGCAGAATGCAGCTGGGAGCCAGGAGAAGTTGGCACAAGCCGCCC
AGTCCTCCGTGGCCACCATTACCCGCCTCGCTGATGTGGTCAAGCTCGGTGCAGCCAGCCTAGGAGCCGA
AGACCCTGAAACTCAGGTGGTGCTGATCAATGCAGTAAAGGACGTAGCCAAGGCCCTGGGTGACCTCATC
AGCGCTACGAAGGCTGCAGCGGGCAAAGTTGGGGATGACCCTGCAGTGTGGCAGCTCAAGAACTCTGCCA
AGGTGATGGTGACCAATGTGACATCATTGCTCAAGACAGTGAAGGCTGTGGAAGATGAGGCCACCAAAGG
CACACGGGCCCTAGAGAAGACCTCTACCCCTGAAGACTTCATCCGAATGACCAAGGGTATTACTATGGCA
ACAGCCAAAGCCGTTGCTGCTGGCAATTCCTGTCGACAGGAAGATGTCATTGCCACAGCCAATCTGAGCC
GACGGGCTATTGCGGACATGCTTCGGGCTTGCAAGGAAGCAGCTTTCCACCCAGAAGTGGCGCCTGATGT
ACGGCTCCGAGCCCTGCACTATGGCCGGGAGTGTGCCAATGGTTACCTGGAACTGCTGGACCACGTGCTG
CTGACCCTTCAGAAGCCAAACCCAGACCTGAAGCAGCAGCTAACTGGACACTCAAAGCGGGTTGCTGGCT
CTGTGACTGAGCTCATCCAGGCTGCTGAAGCCATGAAAGGAACAGAGTGGGTGGACCCAGAGGACCCTAC
TGTCATTGCTGAGAATGAGCTCTTGGGAGCCGCAGCCGCCATCGAGGCTGCAGCCAAGAAGCTGGAGCAG
CTGAAGCCCAGGGCCAAACCCAAGGAGGCGGATGAGTCCTTGAACTTTGAGGAACAAATCCTAGAAGCTG
CCAAGTCCATCGCTGCAGCCACCAGTGCACTGGTAAAGGCTGCGTCAGCAGCCCAGAGGGAGCTGGTGGC
TCAAGGAAAGGTGGGCGCCATTCCAGCCAATGCACTGGATGATGGGCAGTGGTCGCAGGGCCTCATTTCC
GCTGCCCGTATGGTGGCTGCGGCCACCAACAATCTGTGTGAAGCAGCTAACGCAGCTGTCCAGGGCCATG
CTAGCCAGGAGAAACTCATTTCCTCAGCCAAGCAAGTAGCTGCCTCCACAGCTCAGCTCCTGGTAGCTTG
CAAGGTCAAAGCAGATCAGGACTCTGAGGCAATGAAACGGCTCCAGGCTGCTGGCAATGCAGTGAAGAGG
GCCTCAGATAACCTGGTAAAGGCGGCCCAGAAAGCTGCAGCCTTCGAAGACCAGGAGAATGAGACGGTGG
TGGTGAAGGAGAAAATGGTTGGGGGCATTGCCCAGATTATCGCAGCACAGGAAGAGATGCTTCGGAAGGA
ACGAGAGCTGGAAGAGGCTCGGAAAAAGCTCGCCCAGATCCGGCAGCAGCAGTACAAGTTCTTGCCTTCA
GAGCTTCGAGACGAGCACTAAAAAAGCCCTGTGTATTTAATGCAGACCCAGCCCAGAGACTGTGCCTGCC
ACTACCAAAGCCTTCTGGGCTGCTCAGGAC
