>Addgene plasmid #57423 | mEos2-Talin-R-15 | addgene partial sequence | sequence record 151707 | AllEos-F 5'-GGAGAAGGGTGTCAAGTTAC-3'
CATTGAGATTTTAAGCCATGACAAAGATTACAACAAGGTTAAGCTGTATGAGCATGCTGTTGCTCATTCT
GGATTGCCTGACAATGCCAGACGATCCGGACTCAGATCTCGAGCTCAAGCTAGCTTCGAATTCGCCACCA
TGCAGCAGTACAACCGAGTGGGGAAAGTGGAGCACGGCTCTGTGGCTCTGCCAGCCATCATGCGCTCTGG
AGCCTCTGGTCCTGAGAATTTCCAGGTGGGGAGCATGCCACCTGCCCAGCAGCAGATCACCAGTGGCCAG
ATGCACCGAGGACACATGCCACCTCTGACTTCAGCCCAGCAGGCGCTCACTGGAACCATTAACTCCAGCA
TGCAGGCTGTGCAGGCTGCCCAGGCCACTCTGGATGACTTTGAGACTCTACCCCCTCTTGGCCAGGATGC
TGCCTCCAAAGCTTGGCGTAAGAACAAGATGGATGAATCAAAGCATGAGATCCACTCCCAGGTAGATGCC
ATCACAGCTGGCACTGCCTCTGTGGTAAACCTGACAGCAGGAGATCCTGCAGAGACAGACTATACAGCAG
TGGGCTGTGCAGTCACCACCATCTCTTCCAACCTGACGGAGATGTCCCGTGGGGTGAAGCTATTGGCTGC
CCTGCTGGAGGATGAAGGCGGCAATGGCCGGCCCCTTCTGCAAGCAGCAAAGGGCCTTGCAGGGGCTGTG
TCGGAACTGCTTCGCAGTGCTCAGCCCGCCAGCGCTGAGCCTCGTCAGAACCTGCTGCAGGCAGCCGGGA
ACGTGGGCCAGGCCAGTGGGGAGCTGTTGCAGCAAATTGG
