[The description below was written by a language model from this plasmid's Addgene catalogue record.]
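Description:
mEos2-Talin-R-15 is a mammalian expression plasmid built on an mEos2 fluorescent-protein backbone of about 4.75 kb without the insert. It carries the rod domain of mouse talin fused to mEos2. Expression of the fusion is driven by the CMV promoter, a strong constitutive promoter in most mammalian cell lines. The listed 3′ sequencing primer suggests the cassette ends in an SV40 polyadenylation signal. The plasmid is propagated in E. coli at high copy under kanamycin selection, and a neomycin resistance marker allows G418 selection of stably transfected mammalian cells. The record does not state the origin of replication, the cloning method, the exact residue boundaries of the rod fragment, or the orientation of the tag relative to talin. The "15" in the name may refer to a linker length, but this is not confirmed in the fields provided. No feature table was supplied, so the arrangement of parts cannot be checked beyond the catalogue fields.

mEos2 is a monomeric green-to-red photoconvertible fluorescent protein. The recorded excitation/emission pairs (505/516 nm and 569/581 nm) correspond to its unconverted green and photoconverted red states. Talin links integrins to the actin cytoskeleton, and the record gives focal adhesions as the expected localization of the fusion. Photoconvertible tags of this kind support single-molecule localization microscopy such as PALM. The associated publication concerns the nanoscale architecture of integrin-based cell adhesions, which fits use of this construct to map the position of talin's rod region within focal adhesions at super-resolution, as well as for conventional live or fixed-cell imaging of adhesion sites.
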