Addgene plasmid #57423: mEos2-Talin-R-15
Purpose: Localization: Focal Adhesions, Excitation: 505 / 569, Emission: 516 / 581
Depositing lab: Michael Davidson. Depositing organization: Florida State University, Tallahassee. Publication: Nanoscale architecture of integrin-based cell adhesions. Kanchanawong P, Shtengel G, Pasapera AM, Ramko EB, Davidson MW, Hess HF, Waterman CM. Nature. 2010 Nov 25;468(7323):580-4. doi: 10.1038/nature09621. PubMed 21107430.
Backbone
  Vector backbone: mEos2
  Backbone size w/o insert (bp): 4750
  Vector type: Mammalian Expression
  Selectable markers: Neomycin (select with G418)
Growth in bacteria
  Bacterial resistance: Kanamycin, 50 μg/mL
  Growth temperature: 37°C
  Growth strain: DH5alpha
  Copy number: High Copy
Gene/Insert
  Gene/Insert name: Talin R (alt name: NM_011602.5)
  Species: M. musculus (mouse)
  Mutation: Talin Rod Domain
  Promoter: CMV
  Tag / fusion protein: mEos2
  Cloning method: Unknown
  Sequencing primers: 5′ CMV-F; 3′ SV40pA-R
Terms and licenses: Academic/Nonprofit Terms; Industry Terms
Depositor comments: . Excitation = 505 / 569; Emission = 516 / 581
How to cite: mEos2-Talin-R-15 was a gift from Michael Davidson (Addgene plasmid # 57423 ; http://n2t.net/addgene:57423 ; RRID:Addgene_57423)
